Addgene plasmid #122864: pJL036
Purpose: Binary expression vector containing 35S:MS2-G9a:tRBCS followed by GreenGate A-G sequences for insertion of additional modules
Depositing lab: Markus Schmid. Depositing organization: Umea University. Publication: CRISPR-based tools for targeted transcriptional and epigenetic regulation in plants. Lee JE, Neumann M, Duro DI, Schmid M. PLoS One. 2019 Sep 26;14(9):e0222778. doi: 10.1371/journal.pone.0222778. eCollection 2019. PubMed 31557222.
Backbone
  Vector backbone: pGreenII
  Backbone size w/o insert (bp): 2740
  Total vector size (bp): 5623
  Vector type: Golden Gate compatible plant transformation vector
Growth in bacteria
  Bacterial resistance: Spectinomycin, 50 μg/mL
  Growth temperature: 37°C
  Growth strain: DH5alpha
  Copy number: High Copy
Gene/Insert
  Gene/Insert name: 35S:MS2-G9a:tRBCS
  Species: Synthetic
  Insert size (bp): 2883
Terms and licenses: Academic/Nonprofit Terms; Industry Terms: Not Available to Industry
Depositor comments: Plasmid is an intermediate stage destination vector constructed by Golden Gate cloning using the enzyme BsaI, and containing two adjacent BsaI recognition sites downstream of the MS2 expression cassette for insertion of additional modules. Plasmid Features (listed as bp in full plasmid sequence): 35S promoter = 656-1502bp MS2-G9a coding sequence = 1542-2885bp RBCS terminator = 2893-3538bp BsaI site #1 = 3573-3578bp BsaI site #2 = 3587-3592bp
How to cite: pJL036 was a gift from Markus Schmid (Addgene plasmid # 122864 ; http://n2t.net/addgene:122864 ; RRID:Addgene_122864)
