[The description below was written by a language model from this plasmid's Addgene catalogue record and pLannotate feature annotations shown in this document.]
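Description:
pJL036 is a Golden Gate (GreenGate)-compatible binary plant transformation vector built on the pGreenII backbone, with a total size of about 5.6 kb. It replicates to high copy number in E. coli through a ColE1/pUC-type origin and carries the pSa origin for maintenance in Agrobacterium. pGreen-type vectors generally rely on a helper plasmid to supply the pSa replicase, though the record does not comment on this. Bacterial selection is by spectinomycin resistance conferred by aadA. Nopaline-type left and right T-DNA border repeats flank the region destined for transfer into the plant genome. No plant selectable marker is annotated, consistent with the plasmid's status as an intermediate.

The payload is a single expression cassette in which the constitutive CaMV 35S promoter drives a synthetic fusion of the bacteriophage MS2 coat protein to a fragment of human G9a (EHMT2), a histone methyltransferase that deposits the repressive H3K9me1/me2 marks. The cassette is terminated by the pea rbcS-E9 terminator. The MS2 coat protein binds a specific RNA hairpin, so the fusion is suited to recruitment by hairpin-bearing guide RNAs in CRISPR-based systems for targeted epigenetic repression in plants, in keeping with the associated publication. Downstream of the cassette lie two adjacent BsaI sites presenting GreenGate A–G overhangs, so further modules can be added in a subsequent Golden Gate step. The depositor's feature coordinates and the generated feature table use different numbering origins. In the table, the 35S region appears split across the ends of the circular sequence, with its upstream portion annotated as a CaMV coding fragment.
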