Features (pLannotate 1.2.2; 11 found; start..end, strand, type, name):
     45..386     +  promoter       CaMV 35S promoter: strong constitutive promoter from cauliflower mosaic virus
    438..827     +  CDS            CAPSD_BPMS2: Experimental evidence at protein level: Swiss-Prot protein existence level 1. Acts as a translational repressor of viral replicase synthesis late in infection. This latter function is the result of capsid protein interaction with an RNA hairpin which contains the replicase ribosome-binding site. From Escherichia phage MS2 (Bacteriophage MS2).
    933..1772    +  CDS            EHMT2 (fragment): EHMT2_HUMAN - Also known as BAT8, C6orf30, G9A, KMT1C, NG36. Experimental evidence at protein level: Swiss-Prot protein existence level 1. Histone methyltransferase that specifically mono- and dimethylates 'Lys-9' of histone H3 (H3K9me1 and H3K9me2, respectively) in euchromatin. H3K9me represents a specific tag for epigenetic transcriptional repression by recruiting HP1 proteins to methylated histones. Also mediates monomethylation of 'Lys-56' of histone H3 (H3K56me1) in G1 phase, leading to promote interaction between histone H3 and PCNA and regulating DNA replication. Also weakly methylates
   1791..2432    +  terminator     E9 terminator: terminator and polyadenylation signal from the pea rbcS-E9 gene
   2538..2562    +  misc_feature   RB T-DNA repeat: right border repeat from nopaline C58 T-DNA
   2653..3241    -  rep_origin     ori: high-copy-number ColE1/pMB1/pBR322/pUC origin of replication
   3415..4200    -  CDS            aadA: S3AD_SHIFL - Experimental evidence at protein level: Swiss-Prot protein existence level 1. Mediates bacterial resistance to the antibiotics streptomycin and spectinomycin. From Shigella flexneri.
   4385..4486    +  CDS            TRA2_ECOLX (fragment): Protein predicted: Swiss-Prot protein existence level 4. Required for transposition of transposon Tn903. From Escherichia coli.
   4491..4926    +  rep_origin     pSa ori: origin of replication from bacterial plasmid pSa
   5053..5075    +  misc_feature   LB T-DNA repeat: left border repeat from nopaline C58 T-DNA (truncated)
   5183..5623    +  CDS            IBMP_CAMVB (fragment): Experimental evidence at protein level: Swiss-Prot protein existence level 1. Enhances the ribosomal termination-reinitiation event leading to the translation of major open reading frames on the polycistronic viral RNAs. From Cauliflower mosaic virus (strain Bari 1) (CaMV).
>Addgene plasmid #122864 | pJL036 | addgene full sequence | sequence record 239408 | Addgene NGS Result
TCCAAAAATATCAAAGATACAGTCTCAGAAGACCAAAGGGCAATTGAGACTTTTCAACAAAGGGTAATAT
CCGGAAACCTCCTCGGATTCCATTGCCCAGCTATCTGTCACTTTATTGTGAAGATAGTGGAAAAGGAAGG
TGGCTCCTACAAATGCCATCATTGCGATAAAGGAAAGGCCATCGTTGAAGATGCCTCTGCCGACAGTGGT
CCCAAAGATGGACCCCCACCCACGAGGAGCATCGTGGAAAAAGAAGACGTTCCAACCACGTCTTCAAAGC
AAGTGGATTGATGTGATATCTCCACTGACGTAAGGGATGACGCACAATCCCACTATCCTTCGCAAGACCC
TTCCTCTATATAAGGAAGTTCATTTCATTTGGAGAGAACACGGGGGACGAGCTAACAGTATTCAGTCGAC
TGGTACCAACAGGCTCCATGGCTTCTAATTTTACTCAATTTGTTTTGGTTGATAATGGAGGAACTGGAGA
TGTTACTGTTGCTCCTTCTAATTTTGCTAATGGAGTTGCTGAATGGATTTCTTCTAATTCAAGATCTCAG
GCTTATAAGGTTACTTGTTCTGTTAGACAATCTTCTGCTCAAAAGAGAAAGTATACTATTAAGGTTGAAG
TTCCTAAGGTTGCTACTCAAACTGTTGGAGGAGTTGAATTGCCTGTTGCTGCTTGGAGATCTTATTTGAA
TATGGAATTGACTATTCCTATTTTTGCTACTAATTCTGATTGTGAATTGATTGTTAAGGCTATGCAAGGA
TTGTTGAAGGATGGAAATCCTATTCCTTCTGCTATTGCTGCTAATTCTGGAATTTATTCTGCTGGAGGAG
GAGGATCTGGAGGAGGAGGATCTGGAGGAGGAGGATCTGGACCTAAGAAGAAGAGAAAGGTTGCTGCTGC
TGGATCTTCAGGTATGGCTGGTGAGAATGTGCCAATCCCTTGTGTCAATGGGGTAGATGGAGAACCTTGT
CCTGAAGATTACAAGTACATATCGGAAAATTGCGAGACAAGCACGATGAATATCGATCGGAACATTACTC
ATCTCCAACACTGTACATGTGTTGATGACTGCTCATCTTCAAACTGTCTTTGCGGTCAATTGTCAATCAG
ATGTTGGTACGATAAAGACGGAAGATTGCTTCAGGAGTTTAACAAAATCGAACCACCTCTCATCTTTGAG
TGTAATCAAGCCTGCAGTTGTTGGAGATCTTGCAAGAATCGAGTTGTCCAAAGTGGCATCAAAGTTCGTT
TACAGCTCTATCGTACTGCTAAAATGGGATGGGGTGTAAGAGCACTTCAGACCATTCCACAAGGTACCTT
CATTTGCGAGTATGTGGGAGAGCTAATTTCCGACGCTGAAGCAGACGTTAGAGAGGATGATAGCTACTTG
TTTGACCTCGATAACAAGGATGGCGAAGTCTACTGCATAGATGCTCGATATTATGGGAACATTTCTAGGT
TCATAAACCATCTGTGTGATCCCAATATCATTCCAGTGAGAGTTTTCATGTTACACCAGGATTTACGGTT
TCCTAGGATTGCCTTCTTTTCTAGCAGAGATATACGTACAGGAGAGGAATTGGGGTTTGACTATGGTGAC
AGATTCTGGGATATTAAGTCCAAGTATTTCACTTGTCAGTGTGGATCTGAGAAATGCAAGCATAGTGCTG
AAGCGATTGCGTTGGAACAATCTAGGCTAGCAAGGCTTGATCCGCATCCTGAACTGCTTCCCGATCTTTC
GTCACTACCACCGATAAACACGACTGGTTAGTAACTGCAAAGCTTTCGTTCGTATCATCGGTTTCGACAA
CGTTCGTCAAGTTCAATGCATCAGTTTCATTGCGCACACACCAGAATCCTACTGAGTTTGAGTATTATGG
CATTGGGAAAACTGTTTTTCTTGTACCATTTGTTGTGCTTGTAATTTACTGTGTTTTTTATTCGGTTTTC
GCTATCGAACTGTGAAATGGAAATGGATGGAGAAGAGTTAATGAATGATATGGTCCTTTTGTTCATTCTC
AAATTAATATTATTTGTTTTTTCTCTTATTTGTTGTGTGTTGAATTTGAAATTATAAGAGATATGCAAAC
ATTTTGTTTTGAGTAAAAATGTGTCAAATCGTGGCCTCTAATGACCGAAGTTAATATGAGGAGTAAAACA
CTTGTAGTTGTACCATTATGCTTATTCACTAGGCAACAAATATATTTTCAGACCTAGAAAAGCTGCAAAT
GTTACTGAATACAAGTATGTCCTCTTGTGTTTTAGACATTTATGAACTTTCCTTTATGTAATTTTCCAGA
ATCCTTGTCAGATTCTAATCATTGCTTTATAATTATAGTTATACTCATGGATTTGTAGTTGAGTATGAAA
ATATTTTTTAATGCATTTTATGACTTGCCAATTGATTGACAACATGCATCAATCGACTATGAGTAGGCAA
GATGTTCTGTAGGACCTTGAGACCGAAAAGGTGGTCTCAGTATTCTAGACCAAGCATGCACAGCTGGCGT
TCTCAGCCAGATCCCCTTGACAGGATATATTGGCGGGTAAACTAAGTCGCTGTATGTGTTTGTTTGAGAT
CTCATGTGAGCAAAAGGCCAGCAAAAGGCCAGGAACCGTAAAAAGGCCGCGTTGCTGGCGTTTTTCCATA
GGCTCCGCCCCCCTGACGAGCATCACAAAAATCGACGCTCAAGTCAGAGGTGGCGAAACCCGACAGGACT
ATAAAGATACCAGGCGTTTCCCCCTGGAAGCTCCCTCGTGCGCTCTCCTGTTCCGACCCTGCCGCTTACC
GGATACCTGTCCGCCTTTCTCCCTTCGGGAAGCGTGGCGCTTTCTCATAGCTCACGCTGTAGGTATCTCA
GTTCGGTGTAGGTCGTTCGCTCCAAGCTGGGCTGTGTGCACGAACCCCCCGTTCAGCCCGACCGCTGCGC
CTTATCCGGTAACTATCGTCTTGAGTCCAACCCGGTAAGACACGACTTATCGCCACTGGCAGCAGCCACT
GGTAACAGGATTAGCAGAGCGAGGTATGTAGGCGGTGCTACAGAGTTCTTGAAGTGGTGGCCTAACTACG
GCTACACTAGAAGAACAGTATTTGGTATCTGCGCTCTGCTGAAGCCAGTTACCTTCGGAAGAAGAGTTGG
TAGCTCTTGATCCGGCAAACAAACCACCGCTGGTAGCGGTGGTTTTTTTGTTTGCAAGCAGCAGATTACG
CGCAGAAAAAAAGGATCTCAAGAAGATCCTTTGATCTTTTCTACGGGGTCTGACGCTCAGTGGAACGAAA
ACTCACGTTAAGGGATTTTGGTCATGAGATTATCAAAAAGGATCTTCACCTAGATCCTTTTAAATTAAAA
ATGAAGTTTTAAATCAATCTAAAGTATATATGTGTAACATTGGTCTAGTGATTATTTGCCGACTACCTTG
GTGATCTCGCCTTTCACGTAGTGAACAAATTCTTCCAACTGATCTGCGCGCGAGGCCAAGCGATCTTCTT
GTCCAAGATAAGCCTGCCTAGCTTCAAGTATGACGGGCTGATACTGGGCCGGCAGGCGCTCCATTGCCCA
GTCGGCAGCGACATCCTTCGGCGCGATTTTGCCGGTTACTGCGCTGTACCAAATGCGGGACAACGTAAGC
ACTACATTTCGCTCATCGCCAGCCCAGTCGGGCGGCGAGTTCCATAGCGTTAAGGTTTCATTTAGCGCCT
CAAATAGATCCTGTTCAGGAACCGGATCAAAGAGTTCCTCCGCCGCTGGACCTACCAAGGCAACGCTATG
TTCTCTTGCTTTTGTCAGCAAGATAGCCAGATCAATGTCGATCGTGGCTGGCTCGAAGATACCTGCAAGA
ATGTCATTGCGCTGCCATTCTCCAAATTGCAGTTCGCGCTTAGCTGGATAACGCCACGGAATGATGTCGT
CGTGCACAACAATGGTGACTTCTACAGCGCGGAGAATCTCGCTCTCTCCAGGGGAAGCCGAAGTTTCCAA
AAGGTCGTTGATCAAAGCTCGCCGCGTTGTTTCATCAAGCCTTACGGTCACCGTAACCAGCAAATCAATA
TCACTGTGTGGCTTCAGGCCGCCATCCACTGCGGAGCCGTACAAATGTACGGCCAGCAACGTCGGTTCGA
GATGGCGCTCGATGACGCCAACTACCTCTGATAGTTGAGTCGATACTTCGGCGATCACCGCTTCCCTCAT
AACACCCCTTGTATTACTGTTTATGTAAGCAGACAGTTTTATTGTTCATGATGATATATTTTTATCTTGT
GCAATGTAACATCAGAGATTTTGAGACACAACGTGGCTTTGTTGAATAAATCGAACTTTTGCTGAGTTGA
AGGATCAGATCACGCATCTTCCCGACAACGCAGACCGTTCCGTGGCAAAGCAAAAGTTCAAAATCACCAA
CTGGTCCACCTACAACAAAGCTCTCATCAACCGTGGCTCCCTCACTTTCTGGCTGGATGATGGGGCGATT
CAGGCGATCCCCATCCAACAGCCCGCCGTCGAGCGGGCTTTTTTATCCCCGGAAGCCTGTGGATAGAGGG
TAGTTATCCACGTGAAACCGCTAATGCCCCGCAAAGCCTTGATTCACGGGGCTTTCCGGCCCGCTCCAAA
AACTATCCACGTGAAATCGCTAATCAGGGTACGTGAAATCGCTAATCGGAGTACGTGAAATCGCTAATAA
GGTCACGTGAAATCGCTAATCAAAAAGGCACGTGAGAACGCTAATAGCCCTTTCAGATCAACAGCTTGCA
AACACCCCTCGCTCCGGCAAGTAGTTACAGCAAGTAGTATGTTCAATTAGCTTTTCAATTATGAATATAT
ATATCAATTATTGGTCGCCCTTGGCTTGTGGACAATGCGCTACGCGCACCGGCTCCGCCCGTGGACAACC
GCAAGCGGTTGCCCACCGTCGAGCGCCTTTGCCCACAACCCGGCGGCCGGCCGCAACAGATCGTTTTATA
AATTTTTTTTTTTGAAAAAGAAAAAGCCCGAAAGGCGGCAACCTCTCGGGCTTCTGGATTTCCGATCCCC
GGAATTAGATCTTGGCAGGATATATTGTGGTGTAACGTTCTCGAACTAGGCTCGGACGAAGTAAGCGGCC
GCAACCTTAATTAAACACGGCGCGCCAACAGCGATCGCACCAGGTACCACCTCCGATCCATTCGGTCCCC
AGATTAGCCTTTTCAATTTCAGAAAGAATGCTAACCCACAGATGGTTAGAGAGGCTTACGCAGCACGTCT
CATCAAGACGATCTACCCGAGCAATAATCTCCAGGAAATCAAATACCTTCCCAAGAAGGTTAAAGATGCA
GTCAAAAGATTCAGGACTAACTGCATCAAGAACACAGAGAAAGATATATTTCTCAAGATCAGAAGTACTA
TTCCAGTATGGACGATTCAAGGCTTGCTTCACAAACCAAGGCAAGTAATAGAGATTGGAGTCTCTAAAAA
GGTAGTTCCCACTGAATCAAAGGCCATGGAGTCAAAGATTCAAATAGAGGACCTAACAGAACTCGCCGTA
AAGACTGGCGAACAGTTCATACAGAGTCTCTTACGACTCAATGACAAGAAGAAAATCTTCGTCAACATGG
TGGAGCACGACACACTTGTCTAC
